>Addgene plasmid #197836 | pJMC-5-Esp3I | addgene full sequence | sequence record 404817 | Addgene NGS Result
GTCAGTGAGCGAGGAAGCGGAAGAGCGCCCACCTGCTTTTCCTCACCGTGAGACGAACAACAACGTCTCT
AGTGCGGATTTTGCAGGTGTGATGAAAAGCCTTAGGGTCAGGTGGCACTTTTCGGGGAAATGTGCGATGA
ACCCCTATTTGTTTATTTTTCTAAATACATTCAAATATGTATCCGCTAATGAGACAATAACCCTGATAAA
TGCTTCAATTATATTGAAAAAGGAAGAGTATGAGTATCCAACATTTCCGTGTCGCCCTTATTCCCTTTTT
TGCGGCCTTCTGCCTTCCTGTTTTTGCTCACCCAGAAACGCTGGTGAAAGTAAAAGATGCTGAAGATCAG
TTGGGTGCCCGAGTGGGTTACATTTAACTGGATCTCAACAGCGGCAAAATCTTAGAGAGTTTTCGCCCCG
AAGAACGCTTCCCAATGATGAGCACTTTCAAAGTTCTGCTATGTGGCGCGGTGTTATCCCGTATTGATGC
TGGGCAAGAGCAACTCGGTCGCCGCATACACTATTCTCAGAATGACTTGGTTGAGTATTCACCAGTCACA
GAAAAGCATCTTACGGATGGCATGACAGTAAGAGAATTATGTAGTGCTGCCATAACCATGAGTGATAACA
CTGCGGCCAACTTACTTCTGACAACGATTGGAGGACCGAAGGAGCTAACCGCTTTTTTGCACAACATGGG
GGATCATGTAACTCGCCTTGATCGTTGGGAACCGGAGCTGAATGAAGCCATACCAAACGACGAGCGTGAC
ACCACGATGCCTGTAGCAATGGCAACAACTCTCCGCAAACTATTAACTGGCGAACTACTTACTCTTGCTT
CACGCCAGCAACTCATTGACTGGATGGAGGCGGACAAAGTTGCAGGACCACTTCTGCGCTCGGCACTTCC
GGCTGGCTGGTTTATTGCTGATAAATCTGGAGCCGGTGAGCGTGGCTCTCGCGGTATCATTGCAGCACTG
GGGCCAGATGGTAAGCCCTCCCGTATCGTAGTTATCTACACGACGGGGAGTCAGGCAACTATGGATGAAC
GAAATAGACAGATCGCTGAGATAGGTGCCTCACTGATTAAGCATTGGTAACTGTCAGACGAAGGGAAATA
AATAGTAGCCCGCCTGATGTGCGGGCTTTTTTTTGGTGGTGGTTACCAGTGTCGCTTAGCTACCGTAGGT
CCTCTTAGGCGGTCCGATTAGCGACATAGTCATCAATGCCTTGACGGCAAAATCCCTTAACGTGAGTTTT
CGTTCCACTGAGCGTCAGACCCCGTAGAAAAGATCAAAGGATCTTCTTGAGATCCTTTTTTTCTGCGCGT
AATCTGCTGCTTGCAAACAAAAAAACCACCGCTACCAGCGGTGGTTTGTTTGCCGGATCAAGAGCTACTA
ACTCTTTTTCCGAAGGTAACTGGCTTCAGCAGAGCGCAGATACCAAATACTGTTCTTCTAGTGTAGCCGT
AGTTAGGCCACCACTTCAAGAACTCTGTAGCACCGCCTACATACCTCGCTCTGCTAATCCTGTTACCAGT
GGCTGCTGCCAGTGGCGATAAGTCGTGTCTTACCGGGTTGGACTCAAGACGATAGTTACCGGATAAGGCG
CAGCGGTCGGGCTGAACGGGGGGTTCGTGCTCACAGCCCAGCTTGGAGCGAACGACCTACACCGAACTGA
GATACCTACAGCGTGAGCTATGAGAAAGCGCCACGCTTCCCGAAGGGAGAAAGGCGGACAGGTATCCGGT
AAGCGGCAGGGTCGGAACAGGAGAGCGCACGAGGGAGCTTCCAGGGGGAAACGCCTGGTATCTTTATAGT
CCTGTCGGGTTTCGCCACCTCTGACTTGAGCGTCGATTTTTGTGATGCTCGTCAGGGGGGCGGAGCCTAT
GGAAAAACGCCAGCAACGCGGCCTTTTTACGGTTCCTGGCCTTTTGCTGGCCTTTTGCTCACATGTTCTT
TCCTGCGTTATCCCCTGATTCTGTGGATAACCGTATTACCGCCTTTGAGTGAGCTGATACCGCTCGCCGC
AGCCGAACGACCGAGCGCAGCGA
Features (pLannotate 1.2.2; 4 found; start..end, strand, type, name):
      1..23      +  rep_origin     RSF ori (fragment): Plasmids containing the RSF 1030 origin of replication can be propagated in E. coli cells that contain additional plasmids with compatible origins.
    139..239     +  promoter       AmpR promoter: bla
    240..1100    +  CDS            AmpR: β-lactamase; bla; confers resistance to ampicillin, carbenicillin, and related antibiotics
   1307..1895    +  rep_origin     ori: high-copy-number ColE1/pMB1/pBR322/pUC origin of replication
