[The description below was written by a language model from this plasmid's Addgene catalogue record and pLannotate feature annotations shown in this document.]
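Description:
pJMC-5-Esp3I is a small (about 2.05 kb) synthetic cloning plasmid that serves as the "Level 1, module 5" position in a modular vector toolkit and parts library developed for plant genome engineering. The catalogue lists no gene or insert, the backbone is described only as self-made, and the vector type is unspecified. The plasmid is therefore best understood as an empty module or placeholder rather than an expression construct. Its stated distinguishing feature is an Esp3I expansion point. Esp3I is a type IIS restriction enzyme that cuts outside its recognition site, as used in Golden Gate-style assembly, so such a site would presumably allow additional parts or modules to be introduced at this position in a hierarchical assembly. The record does not give the exact location or overhangs of the site, nor the details of how it is used, and the 5′ cloning site is listed as unknown.

The annotated features account for the basic propagation functions and little else. A high-copy ColE1/pMB1/pUC-type origin supports replication in E. coli, consistent with the high copy number listed. The bla gene encoding β-lactamase, driven by its native AmpR promoter, provides ampicillin selection. A 23-nucleotide match to the RSF1030 origin is also annotated at the start of the sequence, but it is only a fragment and is unlikely to be a functional second origin. No plant promoters, terminators, reporters, T-DNA borders or coding payload are annotated. This fits a role as a minimal module used to build larger multi-gene plant transformation constructs.
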