Addgene plasmid #197836: pJMC-5-Esp3I
Purpose: Level 1 module 5 with Esp3I expansion point
Depositing lab: Daniel Voytas. Depositing organization: University of Minnesota. Publication: An extensible vector toolkit and parts library for advanced engineering of plant genomes. Chamness JC, Kumar J, Cruz AJ, Rhuby E, Holum MJ, Cody JP, Tibebu R, Gamo ME, Starker CG, Zhang F, Voytas DF. Plant Genome. 2023 Mar 9:e20312. doi: 10.1002/tpg2.20312. PubMed 36896468.
Backbone
  Vector backbone: Unspecified
  Backbone manufacturer: Self-made
  Vector type: Unspecified
Growth in bacteria
  Bacterial resistance: Ampicillin, 100 μg/mL
  Growth temperature: 37°C
  Growth strain: DH5alpha
  Copy number: High Copy
Gene/Insert
  Gene/Insert name: None
  Species: Synthetic
  Cloning method: Restriction Enzyme; 5′ cloning site Unknown (unknown if destroyed)
Terms and licenses: Academic/Nonprofit Terms; Industry Terms: Not Available to Industry
Depositor comments: Please visit https://www.biorxiv.org/content/10.1101/2022.10.15.511792v1 for bioRxiv preprint.
How to cite: pJMC-5-Esp3I was a gift from Daniel Voytas (Addgene plasmid # 197836 ; http://n2t.net/addgene:197836 ; RRID:Addgene_197836)
